Addgene plasmid #147190: pnEA-NvM-DmNot3_677-844_P
Purpose: Bacterial Expression of DmNot3_677-844
Depositing lab: Elisa Izaurralde. Depositing organization: Max Planck Institute for Developmental Biology.
Backbone
  Vector backbone: Unknown
  Vector type: Bacterial Expression
Growth in bacteria
  Bacterial resistance: Ampicillin, 100 μg/mL
  Growth temperature: 37°C
  Growth strain: DH5alpha
  Copy number: Low Copy
Gene/Insert
  Gene/Insert name: DmNot3_677-844 (alt names: leathal (2)NC136; CG8426)
  Species: D. melanogaster (fly)
  Entrez Gene: Not3 (a.k.a. Dmel_CG8426, CG8426, CNOT3, Dmel\CG8426, NOT3, NOT3.5, NOT3/5, l(2)NC136, not3, not3/5)
  Cloning method: Unknown
Terms and licenses: Academic/Nonprofit Terms; Industry Terms: Not Available to Industry
Depositor comments: sequence given by NCBI: NM_136332.2. Plasmids from this collection were made available to the research community and donated after the lab closed. Please note that the sequence provided by the depositing laboratory may be theoretical/predicted or based on Sanger sequencing results. There may be discrepancies between sequencing results obtained by Addgene and the depositor sequence. If an Addgene verified sequence is not available, please contact before placing your order to request that our lab fully sequence the plasmid.
How to cite: pnEA-NvM-DmNot3_677-844_P was a gift from Elisa Izaurralde (Addgene plasmid # 147190 ; http://n2t.net/addgene:147190 ; RRID:Addgene_147190)
