[The description below was written by a language model from this plasmid's Addgene catalogue record and pLannotate feature annotations shown in this document.]
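Description:
pnEA-NvM-DmNot3_677-844_P is a 7,335 nt bacterial expression plasmid for producing a C-terminal fragment (residues 677–844) of Drosophila melanogaster Not3 (CG8426), a subunit of the CCR4-NOT deadenylase complex. The catalogue lists the backbone as unknown, but the annotated features show a pBR322/pET-style architecture. It has a ColE1/pMB1-type origin together with the bom mobility region and the rop gene, which keeps copy number low and matches the recorded low-copy status. It also carries a β-lactamase gene under its own promoter for ampicillin selection. Several tetracycline-resistance fragments and the tet promoter appear to be non-functional remnants of the pBR322 ancestry, interrupted by the inserted expression cassette and lacI.

The expression cassette is driven by a T7 promoter followed by a lac operator and the phage T7 gene 10 ribosome binding site. A plasmid-borne lacI gene supplies the repressor, so transcription requires a host providing T7 RNA polymerase and is inducible with IPTG. The open reading frame begins with a signal-sequence-free maltose binding protein, which remains cytosolic and serves as an N-terminal solubility and affinity tag. After a short linker whose content is not annotated comes the Not3 fragment. The annotation tool labels this region by its similarity to human CNOT3, but the record identifies it as the fly orthologue, referenced to an NCBI transcript. A short match to a T7 gene 10B-derived sequence lies just upstream of the T7 terminator and is probably vector-derived rather than part of the fusion. The construct is suited to recombinant production of MBP-tagged Not3 C-terminal domain. The record gives no more specific purpose, and the depositor sequence may be theoretical.
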