Features (pLannotate 1.2.2; 20 found; start..end, strand, type, name):
    104..208     +  promoter       AmpR promoter: bla
    209..1069    +  CDS            AmpR: β-lactamase; bla; confers resistance to ampicillin, carbenicillin, and related antibiotics
   1240..1828    +  rep_origin     ori: high-copy-number ColE1/pMB1/pBR322/pUC origin of replication
   2014..2156    -  misc_feature   bom: basis of mobility region from pBR322
   2258..2449    -  CDS            rop: Rop protein, which maintains plasmids at low copy number; rop
   2466..2846    +  CDS            YPB1_ECOLX: Protein predicted: Swiss-Prot protein existence level 4. From Escherichia coli.
   3088..3712    -  CDS            TcR (fragment): tetracycline efflux protein; tet; confers resistance to tetracycline
   3727..3748    -  protein_bind   CAP binding site: CAP binding activates transcription in the presence of cAMP. E. coli catabolite activator protein
   3761..4843    -  CDS            lacI: lac repressor; lacI; The lac repressor binds to the lac operator to inhibit transcription in E. coli. This inhibition can be relieved by adding lactose or isopropyl-β-D-thiogalactopyranoside (IPTG).
   4844..4921    -  promoter       lacI promoter: lacI
   4929..5208    -  CDS            TcR (fragment): tetracycline efflux protein; tet; confers resistance to tetracycline
   5230..5248    +  promoter       T7 promoter: promoter for bacteriophage T7 RNA polymerase
   5249..5273    +  protein_bind   lac operator: The lac repressor binds to the lac operator to inhibit transcription in E. coli. This inhibition can be relieved by adding lactose or isopropyl-β-D-thiogalactopyranoside (IPTG). lac repressor encoded by lacI
   5288..5310    +  RBS            RBS: efficient ribosome binding site from bacteriophage T7 gene 10 (Olins and Rangwala, 1989)
   5321..6417    +  CDS            MBP (fragment): maltose binding protein from E. coli; malE (mutated); This version of the gene does not encode a signal sequence, so MBP will remain in the cytosol.
   6466..6957    +  CDS            CNOT3 (fragment): CNOT3_HUMAN - Also known as KIAA0691, LENG2, NOT3. Experimental evidence at protein level: Swiss-Prot protein existence level 1. Component of the CCR4-NOT complex which is one of the major cellular mRNA deadenylases and is linked to various cellular processes including bulk mRNA degradation, miRNA-mediated repression, translational repression during translational initiation and general transcription regulation. Additional complex functions may be a consequence of its influence on mRNA expression. May be involved in metabolic regulation; may be involved in recruitment of the CCR4-NOT complex to
   7019..7068    +  CDS            SET1 (fragment): solubility-enhancement tag derived from T7 phage gene 10B
   7076..7123    +  terminator     T7 terminator: transcription terminator for bacteriophage T7 RNA polymerase
   7146..7250    -  CDS            TcR (fragment): tetracycline efflux protein; tet; confers resistance to tetracycline
   7298..7326    -  promoter       tet promoter: E. coli promoter for tetracycline efflux protein gene
>Addgene plasmid #147190 | pnEA-NvM-DmNot3_677-844_P | depositor full sequence | sequence record 289637 | Full Sequence
TTCTTGAAGACGAAAGGGCCTCGTGATACGCCTATTTTTATAGGTTAATGTCATGATAATAATGGTTTCT
TAGACGTCAGGTGGCACTTTTCGGGGAAATGTGCGCGGAACCCCTATTTGTTTATTTTTCTAAATACATT
CAAATATGTATCCGCTCATGAGACAATAACCCTGATAAATGCTTCAATAATATTGAAAAAGGAAGAGTAT
GAGTATTCAACATTTCCGTGTCGCCCTTATTCCCTTTTTTGCGGCATTTTGCCTTCCTGTTTTTGCTCAC
CCAGAAACGCTGGTGAAAGTAAAAGATGCTGAAGATCAGTTGGGTGCACGAGTGGGTTACATCGAACTGG
ATCTCAACAGCGGTAAGATCCTTGAGAGTTTTCGCCCCGAAGAACGTTTTCCAATGATGAGCACTTTTAA
AGTTCTGCTATGTGGCGCGGTATTATCCCGTGTTGACGCCGGGCAAGAGCAACTCGGTCGCCGCATACAC
TATTCTCAGAATGACTTGGTTGAGTACTCACCAGTCACAGAAAAGCATCTTACGGATGGCATGACAGTAA
GAGAATTATGCAGTGCTGCCATAACCATGAGTGATAACACTGCGGCCAACTTACTTCTGACAACGATCGG
AGGACCGAAGGAGCTAACCGCTTTTTTGCACAACATGGGGGATCATGTAACTCGCCTTGATCGTTGGGAA
CCGGAGCTGAATGAAGCCATACCAAACGACGAGCGTGACACCACGATGCCTGCAGCAATGGCAACAACGT
TGCGCAAACTATTAACTGGCGAACTACTTACTCTAGCTTCCCGGCAACAATTAATAGACTGGATGGAGGC
GGATAAAGTTGCAGGACCACTTCTGCGCTCGGCCCTTCCGGCTGGCTGGTTTATTGCTGATAAATCTGGA
GCCGGTGAGCGTGGGTCTCGCGGTATCATTGCAGCACTGGGGCCAGATGGTAAGCCCTCCCGTATCGTAG
TTATCTACACGACGGGGAGTCAGGCAACTATGGATGAACGAAATAGACAGATCGCTGAGATAGGTGCCTC
ACTGATTAAGCATTGGTAACTGTCAGACCAAGTTTACTCATATATACTTTAGATTGATTTAAAACTTCAT
TTTTAATTTAAAAGGATCTAGGTGAAGATCCTTTTTGATAATCTCATGACCAAAATCCCTTAACGTGAGT
TTTCGTTCCACTGAGCGTCAGACCCCGTAGAAAAGATCAAAGGATCTTCTTGAGATCCTTTTTTTCTGCG
CGTAATCTGCTGCTTGCAAACAAAAAAACCACCGCTACCAGCGGTGGTTTGTTTGCCGGATCAAGAGCTA
CCAACTCTTTTTCCGAAGGTAACTGGCTTCAGCAGAGCGCAGATACCAAATACTGTCCTTCTAGTGTAGC
CGTAGTTAGGCCACCACTTCAAGAACTCTGTAGCACCGCCTACATACCTCGCTCTGCTAATCCTGTTACC
AGTGGCTGCTGCCAGTGGCGATAAGTCGTGTCTTACCGGGTTGGACTCAAGACGATAGTTACCGGATAAG
GCGCAGCGGTCGGGCTGAACGGGGGGTTCGTGCACACAGCCCAGCTTGGAGCGAACGACCTACACCGAAC
TGAGATACCTACAGCGTGAGCTATGAGAAAGCGCCACGCTTCCCGAAGGGAGAAAGGCGGACAGGTATCC
GGTAAGCGGCAGGGTCGGAACAGGAGAGCGCACGAGGGAGCTTCCAGGGGGAAACGCCTGGTATCTTTAT
AGTCCTGTCGGGTTTCGCCACCTCTGACTTGAGCGTCGATTTTTGTGATGCTCGTCAGGGGGGCGGAGCC
TATGGAAAAACGCCAGCAACGCGGCCTTTTTACGGTTCCTGGCCTTTTGCTGGCCTTTTGCTCACATGTT
CTTTCCTGCGTTATCCCCTGATTCTGTGGATAACCGTATTACCGCCTTTGAGTGAGCTGATACCGCTCGC
CGCAGCCGAACGACCGAGCGCAGCGAGTCAGTGAGCGAGGAAGCGGAAGAGCGCCTGATGCGGTATTTTC
TCCTTACGCATCTGTGCGGTATTTCACACCGCATATATGGTGCACTCTCAGTACAATCTGCTCTGATGCC
GCATAGTTAAGCCAGTATACACTCCGCTATCGCTACGTGACTGGGTCATGGCTGCGCCCCGACACCCGCC
AACACCCGCTGACGCGCCCTGACGGGCTTGTCTGCTCCCGGCATCCGCTTACAGACAAGCTGTGACCGTC
TCCGGGAGCTGCATGTGTCAGAGGTTTTCACCGTCATCACCGAAACGCGCGAGGCAGCTGCGGTAAAGCT
CATCAGCGTGGTCGTGAAGCGATTCACAGATGTCTGCCTGTTCATCCGCGTCCAGCTCGTTGAGTTTCTC
CAGAAGCGTTAATGTCTGGCTTCTGATAAAGCGGGCCATGTTAAGGGCGGTTTTTTCCTGTTTGGTCACT
GATGCCTCCGTGTAAGGGGGATTTCTGTTCATGGGGGTAATGATACCGATGAAACGAGAGAGGATGCTCA
CGATACGGGTTACTGATGATGAACATGCCCGGTTACTGGAACGTTGTGAGGGTAAACAACTGGCGGTATG
GATGCGGCGGGACCAGAGAAAAATCACTCAGGGTCAATGCCAGCGCTTCGTTAATACAGATGTAGGTGTT
CCACAGGGTAGCCAGCAGCATCCTGCGATGCAGATCCGGAACATAATGGTGCAGGGCGCTGACTTCCGCG
TTTCCAGACTTTACGAAACACGGAAACCGAAGACCATTCATGTTGTTGCTCAGGTCGCAGACGTTTTGCA
GCAGCAGTCGCTTCACGTTCGCTCGCGTATCGGTGATTCATTCTGCTAACCAGTAAGGCAACCCCGCCAG
CCTAGCCGGGTCCTCAACGACAGGAGCACGATCATGCGCACCCGTGGCCAGGACCCAACGCTGCCCGAGA
TGCGCCGCGTGCGGCTGCTGGAGATGGCGGACGCGATGGATATGTTCTGCCAAGGGTTGGTTTGCGCATT
CACAGTTCTCCGCAAGAATTGATTGGCTCCAATTCTTGGAGTGGTGAATCCGTTAGCGAGGTGCCGCCGG
CTTCCATTCAGGTCGAGGTGGCCCGGCTCCATGCACCGCGACGCAACGCGGGGAGGCAGACAAGGTATAG
GGCGGCGCCTACAATCCATGCCAACCCGTTCCATGTGCTCGCCGAGGCGGCATAAATCGCCGTGACGATC
AGCGGTCCAGTGATCGAAGTTAGGCTGGTAAGAGCCGCGAGCGATCCTTGAAGCTGTCCCTGATGGTCGT
CATCTACCTGCCTGGACAGCATGGCCTGCAACGCGGGCATCCCGATGCCGCCGGAAGCGAGAAGAATCAT
AATGGGGAAGGCCATCCAGCCTCGCGTCGCGAACGCCAGCAAGACGTAGCCCAGCGCGTCGGCCGCCATG
CCGGCGATAATGGCCTGCTTCTCGCCGAAACGTTTGGTGGCGGGACCAGTGACGAAGGCTTGAGCGAGGG
CGTGCAAGATTCCGAATACCGCAAGCGACAGGCCGATCATCGTCGCGCTCCAGCGAAAGCGGTCCTCGCC
GAAAATGACCCAGAGCGCTGCCGGCACCTGTCCTACGAGTTGCATGATAAAGAAGACAGTCATAAGTGCG
GCGACGATAGTCATGCCCCGCGCCCACCGGAAGGAGCTGACTGGGTTGAAGGCTCTCAAGGGCATCGGTC
GAGATCCCGGTGCCTAATGAGTGAGCTAACTTACATTAATTGCGTTGCGCTCACTGCCCGCTTTCCAGTC
GGGAAACCTGTCGTGCCAGCTGCATTAATGAATCGGCCAACGCGCGGGGAGAGGCGGTTTGCGTATTGGG
CGCCAGGGTGGTTTTTCTTTTCACCAGTGAGACGGGCAACAGCTGATTGCCCTTCACCGCCTGGCCCTGA
GAGAGTTGCAGCAAGCGGTCCACGCTGGTTTGCCCCAGCAGGCGAAAATCCTGTTTGATGGTGGTTAACG
GCGGGATATAACATGAGCTGTCTTCGGTATCGTCGTATCCCACTACCGAGATATCCGCACCAACGCGCAG
CCCGGACTCGGTAATGGCGCGCATTGCGCCCAGCGCCATCTGATCGTTGGCAACCAGCATCGCAGTGGGA
ACGATGCCCTCATTCAGCATTTGCATGGTTTGTTGAAAACCGGACATGGCACTCCAGTCGCCTTCCCGTT
CCGCTATCGGCTGAATTTGATTGCGAGTGAGATATTTATGCCAGCCAGCCAGACGCAGACGCGCCGAGAC
AGAACTTAATGGGCCCGCTAACAGCGCGATTTGCTGGTGACCCAATGCGACCAGATGCTCCACGCCCAGT
CGCGTACCGTCTTCATGGGAGAAAATAATACTGTTGATGGGTGTCTGGTCAGAGACATCAAGAAATAACG
CCGGAACATTAGTGCAGGCAGCTTCCACAGCAATGGCATCCTGGTCATCCAGCGGATAGTTAATGATCAG
CCCACTGACGCGTTGCGCGAGAAGATTGTGCACCGCCGCTTTACAGGCTTCGACGCCGCTTCGTTCTACC
ATCGACACCACCACGCTGGCACCCAGTTGATCGGCGCGAGATTTAATCGCCGCGACAATTTGCGACGGCG
CGTGCAGGGCCAGACTGGAGGTGGCAACGCCAATCAGCAACGACTGTTTGCCCGCCAGTTGTTGTGCCAC
GCGGTTGGGAATGTAATTCAGCTCCGCCATCGCCGCTTCCACTTTTTCCCGCGTTTTCGCAGAAACGTGG
CTGGCCTGGTTCACCACGCGGGAAACGGTCTGATAAGAGACACCGGCATACTCTGCGACATCGTATAACG
TTACTGGTTTCACATTCACCACCCTGAATTGACTCTCTTCCGGGCGCTATCATGCCATACCGCGAAAGGT
TTTGCGCCATTCGATGGTGTCCGGGATCTCGACGCTCTCCCTTATGCGACTCCTGCATTAGGAAGCAGCC
CAGTAGTAGGTTGAGGCCGTTGAGCACCGCCGCCGCAAGGAATGGTGCATGCAAGGAGATGGCGCCCAAC
AGTCCCCCGGCCACGGGGCCTGCCACCATACCCACGCCGAAACAAGCGCTCATGAGCCCGAAGTGGCGAG
CCCGATCTTCCCCATCGGTGATGTCGGCGATATAGGCGCCAGCAACCGCACCTGTGGCGCCGGTGATGCC
GGCCACGATGCGTCCGGCGTAGAGGATCGAGATCTCGATCCCGCGAAATTAATACGACTCACTATAGGGG
AATTGTGAGCGGATAACAATTCCCCACTAGTAATAATTTTGTTTAACTTTAAGAAGGAGATATACCATGG
AAACTGAAGAAGGTAAACTGGTAATCTGGATTAACGGCGATAAAGGCTATAACGGTCTCGCTGAAGTCGG
TAAGAAATTCGAGAAAGATACCGGAATTAAAGTCACCGTTGAGCATCCGGATAAACTGGAAGAGAAATTC
CCACAGGTTGCGGCAACTGGCGATGGCCCTGACATTATCTTCTGGGCACACGACCGCTTTGGTGGCTACG
CTCAATCTGGCCTGTTGGCTGAAATCACCCCGGACAAAGCGTTCCAGGACAAGCTGTATCCGTTTACCTG
GGATGCCGTACGTTACAACGGCAAGCTGATTGCTTACCCGATCGCTGTTGAAGCGTTATCGCTGATTTAT
AACAAAGACCTGCTGCCGAACCCGCCAAAAACCTGGGAAGAGATCCCGGCGCTGGATAAAGAACTGAAAG
CGAAAGGTAAGAGCGCCCTGATGTTCAACCTGCAAGAACCGTACTTCACCTGGCCGCTGATTGCTGCTGA
CGGGGGTTATGCGTTCAAGTATGAAAACGGCAAGTACGACATTAAAGACGTGGGCGTGGATAACGCTGGC
GCGAAAGCGGGTCTGACCTTCCTGGTTGACCTGATTAAAAACAAACACATGAATGCAGACACCGATTACT
CCATCGCAGAAGCTGCCTTTAATAAAGGCGAAACAGCGATGACCATCAACGGCCCGTGGGCATGGTCCAA
CATCGACACCAGCAAAGTGAATTATGGTGTAACGGTACTGCCGACCTTCAAGGGTCAACCATCCAAACCG
TTCGTTGGCGTGCTGAGCGCAGGTATTAACGCCGCCAGTCCGAACAAAGAGCTGGCAAAAGAGTTCCTCG
AAAACTATCTGCTGACTGATGAAGGTCTGGAAGCGGTTAATAAAGACAAACCGCTGGGTGCCGTAGCGCT
GAAGTCTTACGAGGAAGAGTTGGCGAAAGATCCACGTATTGCCGCCACGATGGAAAACGCCCAGAAAGGT
GAAATCATGCCGAACATCCCGCAGATGTCCGCTTTCTGGTATGCCGTGCGTACTGCGGTGATCAACGCCG
CCAGCGGTCGTCAGACTGTCGATGAAGCCCTTAAAGACGCGCAGACTGGTACCGGCAGCGGTGAAAACCT
TTACTTCCAGGGCCATATGGCCACGACGGAAGCGCACATTCCCACACTGCTTGGTGTGACACCACTTGGG
CCAACACCACTTCAAAAGGAGCACCAAATGCAGTTCCAAATGATGGAAGCTGCCTACTATCACCTGCCAC
AGCCTATGGACACGGAAAAGCTACAAACGTACTTTCATCGCGCACCAGTGCTCACGCCATCGCACTATCC
CCAGGCACAGATGCCAATATATGATACAGTTGAGTTTTATCAACGACTCTCAACGGAGACCCTTTTTTTT
GTGTTCTACTATATGGAGGGCTCCAAGGCCCAGTATCTAGCGGCCAAGGCCTTAAAAAAGCAGAGCTGGC
GTTTCCACACAAAGTATATGATGTGGTTTCAAAGGCACGAGGAGCCGAAGATTATCAACGATGATTACGA
ACAGGGTACGTACATCTATTTTGATTATGAAAAGTGGAGTCAGCGAAAGAAGGAGGGATTCACCTTTGAA
TACAAGTACTTAGAGGACAAGGAGCTGAATTGACTCGAGCTTAAGCAATTGGGATCCTAATAGTCTAGAG
CTAGCCCTAGGAGATCCGGCTGCTAACAAAGCCCGAAAGGAAGCTGAGTTGGCTGCTGCCACCGCTGAGC
AATAACTAGCATAACCCCTTGGGGCCTCTAAACGGGTCTTGAGGGGTTTTTTGCTGAAAGGAGGAACTAT
ATCCGGATATCCCGCAAGAGGCCCGGCAGTACCGGCATAACCAAGCCTATGCCTACAGCATCCAGGGTGA
CGGTGCCGAGGATGACGATGAGCGCATTGTTAGATTTCATACACGGTGCCTGACTGCGTTAGCAATTTAA
CTGTGATAAACTACCGCATTAAAGCTTATCGATGATAAGCTGTCAAACATGAGAA
